>Addgene plasmid #234241 | 8061-E04 | addgene full sequence | sequence record 469786 | Addgene NGS Result
CTTTCCTGCGTTATCCCCTGATTCTGTGGATAACCGTATTACCGCCTTTGAGTGAGCTGATACCGCTCGC
CGCAGCCGAACGACCGAGCGCAGCGAGTCAGTGAGCGAGGAAGCGGAAGAGCGCCCAATACGCAAACCGC
CTCTCCCCGCGCGTTGGCCGATTCATTAATGCAGCTGGCACGACAGGTTTCCCGACTGGAAAGCGGGCAG
TGAGCGCAACGCAATTAATACGCGTACCGCTAGCCAGGAAGAGTTTGTAGAAACGCAAAAAGGCCATCCG
TCAGGATGGCCTTCTGCTTAGTTTGATGCCTGGCAGTTTATGGCGGGCGTCCTGCCCGCCACCCTCCGGG
CCGTTGCTTCACAACGTTCAAATCCGCTCCCGGCGGATTTGTCCTACTCAGGAGAGCGTTCACCGACAAA
CAACAGATAAAACGAAAGGCCCAGTCTTCCGACTGAGCCTTTCGTTTTATTTGATGCCTGGCAGTTCCCT
ACTCTCGCGTTAACGCTAGCATGGATGTTTTCCCAGTCACGACGTTGTAAAACGACGGCCAGTCTTAAGC
TCGGGCCCCAAATAATGATTTTATTTTGACTGATAGTGACCTGTTCGTTGCAACAAATTGATGAGCAATG
CTTTTTTATAATGCCAACTTTGTACAAAAAAGTTGGCGAAAACCTGTACTTCCAAGGCACCATGGAGGCG
GCGGTCGCTGCTCCGCGTCCCCGGCTGCTCCTCCTCGTGCTGGCGGCGGCGGCGGCGGCGGCGGCGGCGC
TGCTCCCGGGGGCGACGGCGTTACAGTGTTTCTGCCACCTCTGTACAAAAGACAATTTTACTTGTGTGAC
AGATGGGCTCTGCTTTGTCTCTGTCACAGAGACCACAGACAAAGTTATACACAACAGCATGTGTATAGCT
GAAATTGACTTAATTCCTCGAGATAGGCCGTTTGTATGTGCACCCTCTTCAAAAACTGGGTCTGTGACTA
CAACATATTGCTGCAATCAGGACCATTGCAATAAAATAGAACTTCCAACTACTGTAAAGTCATCACCTGG
CCTTGGTCCTGTGGAACTGGCAGCTGTCATTGCTGGACCAGTGTGCTTCGTCTGCATCTCACTCATGTTG
ATGGTCTATATCTGCCACAACCGCACTGTCATTCACCATCGAGTGCCAAATGAAGAGGACCCTTCATTAG
ATCGCCCTTTTATTTCAGAGGGTACTACGTTGAAAGACTTAATTTATGATATGACAACGTCAGGTTCTGG
CTCAGGTTTACCATTGCTTGTTCAGAGAACAATTGCGAGAACTATTGTGTTACAAGAAAGCATTGGCAAA
GGTCGATTTGGAGAAGTTTGGAGAGGAAAGTGGCGGGGAGAAGAAGTTGCTGTTAAGATATTCTCCTCTA
GAGAAGAACGTTCGTGGTTCCGTGAGGCAGAGATTTATCAAACTGTAATGTTACGTCATGAAAACATCCT
GGGATTTATAGCAGCAGACAATAAAGACAATGGTACTTGGACTCAGCTCTGGTTGGTGTCAGATTATCAT
GAGCATGGATCCCTTTTTGATTACTTAAACAGATACACAGTTACTGTGGAAGGAATGATAAAACTTGCTC
TGTCCACGGCGAGCGGTCTTGCCCATCTTCACATGGAGATTGTTGGTACCCAAGGAAAGCCAGCCATTGC
TCATAGAGATTTGAAATCAAAGAATATCTTGGTAAAGAAGAATGGAACTTGCTGTATTGCAGACTTAGGA
CTGGCAGTAAGACATGATTCAGCCACAGATACCATTGATATTGCTCCAAACCACAGAGTGGGAACAAAAA
GGTACATGGCCCCTGAAGTTCTCGATGATTCCATAAATATGAAACATTTTGAATCCTTCAAACGTGCTGA
CATCTATGCAATGGGCTTAGTATTCTGGGAAATTGCTCGACGATGTTCCATTGGTGGAATTCATGAAGAT
TACCAACTGCCTTATTATGATCTTGTACCTTCTGACCCATCAGTTGAAGAAATGAGAAAAGTTGTTTGTG
AACAGAAGTTAAGGCCAAATATCCCAAACAGATGGCAGAGCTGTGAAGCCTTGAGAGTAATGGCTAAAAT
TATGAGAGAATGTTGGTATGCCAATGGAGCAGCTAGGCTTACAGCATTGCGGATTAAGAAAACATTATCG
CAACTCAGTCAACAGGAAGGCATCAAAATGTAATCAACTTTCTTGTACAAAGTTGGCATTATAAGAAAGC
ATTGCTTATCAATTTGTTGCAACGAACAGGTCACTATCAGTCAAAATAAAATCATTATTTGCCATCCAGC
TGATATCCCCTATAGTGAGTCGTATTACATGGTCATAGCTGTTTCCTGGCAGCTCTGGCCCGTGTCTCAA
AATCTCTGATGTTACATTGCACAAGATAAAAATATATCATCATGCCTCCTCTAGACCAGCCAGGACAGAA
ATGCCTCGACTTCGCTGCTACCCAAGGTTGCCGGGTGACGCACACCGTGGAAACGGATGAAGGCACGAAC
CCAGTGGACATAAGCCTGTTCGGTTCGTAAGCTGTAATGCAAGTAGCGTATGCGCTCACGCAACTGGTCC
AGAACCTTGACCGAACGCAGCGGTGGTAACGGCGCAGTGGCGGTTTTCATGGCTTGTTATGACTGTTTTT
TTGGGGTACAGTCTATGCCTCGGGCATCCAAGCAGCAAGCGCGTTACGCCGTGGGTCGATGTTTGATGTT
ATGGAGCAGCAACGATGTTACGCAGCAGGGCAGTCGCCCTAAAACAAAGTTAAACATTATGAGGGAAGCG
GTGATCGCCGAAGTATCGACTCAACTATCAGAGGTAGTTGGCGTCATCGAGCGCCATCTCGAACCGACGT
TGCTGGCCGTACATTTGTACGGCTCCGCAGTGGATGGCGGCCTGAAGCCACACAGTGATATTGATTTGCT
GGTTACGGTGACCGTAAGGCTTGATGAAACAACGCGGCGAGCTTTGATCAACGACCTTTTGGAAACTTCG
GCTTCCCCTGGAGAGAGCGAGATTCTCCGCGCTGTAGAAGTCACCATTGTTGTGCACGACGACATCATTC
CGTGGCGTTATCCAGCTAAGCGCGAACTGCAATTTGGAGAATGGCAGCGCAATGACATTCTTGCAGGTAT
CTTCGAGCCAGCCACGATCGACATTGATCTGGCTATCTTGCTGACAAAAGCAAGAGAACATAGCGTTGCC
TTGGTAGGTCCAGCGGCGGAGGAACTCTTTGATCCGGTTCCTGAACAGGATCTATTTGAGGCGCTAAATG
AAACCTTAACGCTATGGAACTCGCCGCCCGACTGGGCTGGCGATGAGCGAAATGTAGTGCTTACGTTGTC
CCGCATTTGGTACAGCGCAGTAACCGGCAAAATCGCGCCGAAGGATGTCGCTGCCGACTGGGCAATGGAG
CGCCTGCCGGCCCAGTATCAGCCCGTCATACTTGAAGCTAGACAGGCTTATCTTGGACAAGAAGAAGATC
GCTTGGCCTCGCGCGCAGATCAGTTGGAAGAATTTGTCCACTACGTGAAAGGCGAGATCACCAAGGTAGT
CGGCAAATAACCCTCGACTCTAGAGGATCCCCGGGTACCGAGCTCGAATTCCGTGATAGGTGGGCTGCCC
TTCCTGGTTGGCTTGGTTTCATCAGCCATCCGCTTGCCCTCATCTGTTACGCCGGCGGTAGCCGGCCAGC
CTCGCAGAGCAGGATTCCCGTTGAGCACCGCCAGGTGCGAATAAGGGACAGTGAAGAAGGAACACCCGCT
CGCGGGTGGGCCTACTTCACCTATCCTGCCCGGCTGACGCCGTTGGATACACCAAGGAAAGTCTACACGA
ACCCTTTGGCAAAATCCTGTATATCGTGCGAAAAAGGATGGATATACCGAAAAAATCGCTATAATGACCC
CGAAGCAGGGTTATGCAGCGGAAAACGGAATTCGAGCTCGGTACCCGGGGATCCTCTAGAGTCGAGCCAC
CCATGACCAAAATCCCTTAACGTGAGTTACGCGTCGTTCCACTGAGCGTCAGACCCCGTAGAAAAGATCA
AAGGATCTTCTTGAGATCCTTTTTTTCTGCGCGTAATCTGCTGCTTGCAAACAAAAAAACCACCGCTACC
AGCGGTGGTTTGTTTGCCGGATCAAGAGCTACCAACTCTTTTTCCGAAGGTAACTGGCTTCAGCAGAGCG
CAGATACCAAATACTGTTCTTCTAGTGTAGCCGTAGTTAGGCCACCACTTCAAGAACTCTGTAGCACCGC
CTACATACCTCGCTCTGCTAATCCTGTTACCAGTGGCTGCTGCCAGTGGCGATAAGTCGTGTCTTACCGG
GTTGGACTCAAGACGATAGTTACCGGATAAGGCGCAGCGGTCGGGCTGAACGGGGGGTTCGTGCACACAG
CCCAGCTTGGAGCGAACGACCTACACCGAACTGAGATACCTACAGCGTGAGCTATGAGAAAGCGCCACGC
TTCCCGAAGGGAGAAAGGCGGACAGGTATCCGGTAAGCGGCAGGGTCGGAACAGGAGAGCGCACGAGGGA
GCTTCCAGGGGGAAACGCCTGGTATCTTTATAGTCCTGTCGGGTTTCGCCACCTCTGACTTGAGCGTCGA
TTTTTGTGATGCTCGTCAGGGGGGCGGAGCCTATGGAAAAACGCCAGCAACGCGGCCTTTTTACGGTTCC
TGGCCTTTTGCTGGCCTTTTGCTCACATGTT
Features (pLannotate 1.2.2; 17 found; start..end, strand, type, name):
    121..213     +  CDS            lacI (fragment): lac repressor; lacI; The lac repressor binds to the lac operator to inhibit transcription in E. coli. This inhibition can be relieved by adding lactose or isopropyl-β-D-thiogalactopyranoside (IPTG).
    268..295     -  terminator     rrnB T2 terminator: transcription terminator T2 from the E. coli rrnB gene
    427..470     +  terminator     rrnB T1 terminator: Escherichia coli rrnB; transcription terminator T1 from the E. coli rrnB gene
    517..553     -  CDS            lacZα (fragment): LacZα fragment of β-galactosidase; lacZ fragment
    570..665     +  protein_bind   attL3: mutant version of attL; recombination site for the Gateway® LR reaction LR Clonase™
    668..684     +  CDS            TEV site (fragment): tobacco etch virus (TEV) protease recognition and cleavage site
    692..2200    +  CDS            TGFBR1: TGFR1_HUMAN - Also known as ALK5, SKR4. Experimental evidence at protein level: Swiss-Prot protein existence level 1. Transmembrane serine/threonine kinase forming with the TGF- beta type II serine/threonine kinase receptor, TGFBR2, the non- promiscuous receptor for the TGF-beta cytokines TGFB1, TGFB2 and TGFB3. Transduces the TGFB1, TGFB2 and TGFB3 signal from the cell surface to the cytoplasm and is thus regulating a plethora of physiological and pathological processes including cell cycle arrest in epithelial and hematopoietic cells, control of mesenchymal cell proliferation and differentia
   2205..2300    -  protein_bind   attL3: mutant version of attL; recombination site for the Gateway® LR reaction LR Clonase™
   2319..2337    -  promoter       T7 promoter: promoter for bacteriophage T7 RNA polymerase
   2527..2550    +  promoter       Pc promoter (fragment): intI1 (promoter lies within the coding sequence); class 1 integron promoter
   2726..2782    +  CDS            GmR (fragment): gentamycin acetyltransferase; aacC1; confers resistance to gentamycin
   2789..3580    +  CDS            SmR: aminoglycoside adenylyltransferase (Murphy, 1985); aadA; confers resistance to spectinomycin and streptomycin
   3584..3621    -  misc_feature   MCS (fragment): pUC18/19 multiple cloning site
   3624..3669    -  CDS            traJ (fragment): oriT-recognizing protein; traJ
   3702..3811    -  oriT           oriT: incP origin of transfer
   3948..3985    +  misc_feature   MCS (fragment): pUC18/19 multiple cloning site
   4071..4659    +  rep_origin     ori: high-copy-number ColE1/pMB1/pBR322/pUC origin of replication
