[The description below was written by a language model from this plasmid's Addgene catalogue record and pLannotate feature annotations shown in this document.]
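Description:
8061-E04 is a Gateway entry clone built on the pDonr-253 backbone, carrying the human TGFBR1 (ALK5) open reading frame ready for recombinational transfer into destination vectors. It is a bacterial propagation plasmid only. It replicates in E. coli from a high-copy ColE1/pUC-type origin and is selected with spectinomycin through the aadA (SmR) aminoglycoside adenylyltransferase gene. The sequenced record is about 4.7 kb. Other annotated backbone elements include rrnB T1 and T2 terminators upstream of the cloning region, which insulate the insert from read-through transcription, an incP oriT, a T7 promoter downstream of the insert in the reverse orientation, and several short remnants (lacI, lacZα, GmR, traJ, MCS fragments) that are not functional units.

The payload is the TGFBR1 coding sequence, encoding the transmembrane serine/threonine kinase type I receptor that pairs with TGFBR2 to transduce TGF-β signals. It is flanked on each side by an attL recombination site for LR Clonase reactions. The automated annotation labels both sites as attL3, which probably reflects similarity matching rather than the true site identities. A partial match to a TEV protease site sits just before the start of the ORF. The ORF retains its stop codon, so it is intended for native expression or N-terminal fusions supplied by the destination vector, not C-terminal tagging. No eukaryotic promoter is present, so expression depends entirely on the destination vector. The depositor notes that cDNA libraries yielded only a shorter isoform lacking an internal exon, and that overlap extension PCR was used to reconstruct the full-length clone.
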