Addgene plasmid #234241: 8061-E04
Purpose: Gateway ORF Entry clone of human TGFBR1 with stop codon (for native or N-terminal fusions)
Depositing lab: Dominic Esposito. Depositing organization: Frederick National Laboratory.
Backbone
  Vector backbone: pDonr-253
  Backbone size w/o insert (bp): 3155
  Vector type: Gateway Entry Clone
Growth in bacteria
  Bacterial resistance: Spectinomycin, 50 μg/mL
  Growth temperature: 37°C
  Growth strain: DH5alpha
  Copy number: High Copy
Gene/Insert
  Gene/Insert name: TGFBR1 (alt name: Alk5)
  Species: H. sapiens (human)
  Insert size (bp): 1590
  Entrez Gene: TGFBR1 (a.k.a. AAT5, ACVRLK4, ALK-5, ALK5, ESS1, LDS1, LDS1A, LDS2A, MSSE, SKR4, TBR-i, TBRI, TGFR-1, tbetaR-I)
  Cloning method: Gateway Cloning
  Sequencing primers: 5′ M13F 23-mer (5'-CCCAGTCACGACGTTGTAAAACG); 3′ attLR 23-mer (5'-TAACATCAGAGATTTTGAGACAC)
Terms and licenses: Academic/Nonprofit Terms; Industry Terms: Not Available to Industry
Depositor comments: Only the shorter isoform was available from cDNA libraries (missing an internal exon). Overlap extension PCR was used to generate the full-length clone.
How to cite: 8061-E04 was a gift from Dominic Esposito (Addgene plasmid # 234241 ; http://n2t.net/addgene:234241 ; RRID:Addgene_234241)
